Addgene plasmid #25088: pJT104
Depositing lab: Christopher Voigt. Depositing organization: University of California, San Francisco (UCSF). Publication: A synthetic genetic edge detection program. Tabor JJ, Salis HM, Simpson ZB, Chevalier AA, Levskaya A, Marcotte EM, Voigt CA, Ellington AD. Cell. 2009 Jun 26. 137(7):1272-81. 10.1016/j.cell.2009.04.048 PubMed 19563759.
Backbone
  Vector backbone: pSB4A3
  Backbone manufacturer: BioBrick vector-Shetty et al 2008
  Backbone size w/o insert (bp): 3443
  Vector type: Bacterial Expression, Synthetic Biology
Growth in bacteria
  Bacterial resistance: Ampicillin, 100 μg/mL
  Growth temperature: 37°C
  Growth strain: DH5alpha
  Copy number: Low Copy
Gene/Insert
  Gene/Insert name: Edge detector delta luxI
  Species: E.coli
  Insert size (bp): 5317
  Cloning method: Restriction Enzyme
  Sequencing primers: 5′ N/A
Terms and licenses: Academic/Nonprofit Terms; Industry Terms: Not Available to Industry
Depositor comments: Addgene's quality control sequence detected a 1bp mut in LacZ ORF; it is not known to affect function
How to cite: pJT104 was a gift from Christopher Voigt (Addgene plasmid # 25088 ; http://n2t.net/addgene:25088 ; RRID:Addgene_25088)
