[The description below was written by a language model from this plasmid's Addgene catalogue record and pLannotate feature annotations shown in this document.]
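Description:
pJT104 is a low-copy bacterial expression plasmid built on the BioBrick vector pSB4A3 for synthetic biology work in E. coli. It replicates from the pSC101 origin with its required Rep101 (RepA) protein and is selected with ampicillin through the bla gene under its native promoter. The roughly 5.3 kb insert lies between the BioBrick prefix and suffix, and backbone terminators insulate it from the surrounding vector sequence.

The insert is named "Edge detector delta luxI", which indicates a version of a genetic edge detection circuit that lacks the luxI acyl-homoserine lactone synthase gene; consistent with this, no luxI is annotated. Three forward-strand coding units are present, each followed by a paired rrnB T1/T7Te terminator. The first is lacZ, encoding β-galactosidase, which would serve as the circuit's readout. The second is the phage lambda cI repressor fused to an LVA-variant ssrA degradation tag, which gives the protein rapid turnover. The third is luxR, the Aliivibrio fischeri transcriptional activator that responds to the OHHL autoinducer. A tet operator sits just upstream of luxR, along with a short match annotated as an H1-2O2 promoter fragment that probably reflects further tetO-like sequence, suggesting a TetR-regulatable promoter drives luxR. The promoters controlling lacZ and cI are not annotated, so the record does not state how they are regulated.

Without luxI, cells carrying this plasmid would presumably be able to sense the autoinducer but not produce it, making the construct a likely control or receiver variant, though the record does not state its purpose. The depositor notes a single-base change in the lacZ reading frame that is not known to affect function.
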