Features (pLannotate 1.2.2; 21 found; start..end, strand, type, name):
    138..3182    +  CDS            lacZ: β-galactosidase; lacZ
   3217..3288    +  terminator     rrnB T1 terminator: transcription terminator T1 from the E. coli rrnB gene
   3304..3331    +  terminator     T7Te terminator: phage T7 early transcription terminator
   3479..4189    +  CDS            cI (sequence partly withheld): RPC1_LAMBD - Experimental evidence at protein level: Swiss-Prot protein existence level 1. Acts as a transcriptional repressor that allows virus to establish and maintain latency. Prevents both the viral DNA replication and the exit programs. Clamps the two operator OL (operator left made of OL1, OL2 and OL3 sites) and OR (operator right made of OR1, OR2 and OR3 sites) together by binding to them and arranging the intervening DNA in a loop. This step allows repression of lytic pR and pL promoters by binding to OL1, OL2, OR1 and OR2 simultaneously. The binding of cI on OR2 additionally activate
   4190..4222    +  CDS            ssrA tag (LVA): C-terminal peptide that mediates degradation in bacteria through the ClpXP and ClpAP proteases (McGinness et al., 2006) mutant LVA variant that confers accelerated degradation under some conditions (Andersen et al., 1998)
   4295..4366    +  terminator     rrnB T1 terminator: transcription terminator T1 from the E. coli rrnB gene
   4382..4409    +  terminator     T7Te terminator: phage T7 early transcription terminator
   4424..4442    +  protein_bind   tet operator: tetO; bacterial operator O2 for the tetR and tetA genes tetracycline repressor TetR
   4448..4467    +  promoter       H1-2O2 promoter (fragment): doxycycline-inducible variant of the human H1 RNA promoter (Henriksen et al., 2007)
   4504..5253    +  CDS            luxR: LUXR_ALIFS - Experimental evidence at protein level: Swiss-Prot protein existence level 1. Transcriptional activator of the bioluminescence operon. Binds to the OHHL autoinducer. From Aliivibrio fischeri (Vibrio fischeri).
   5301..5372    +  terminator     rrnB T1 terminator: transcription terminator T1 from the E. coli rrnB gene
   5388..5415    +  terminator     T7Te terminator: phage T7 early transcription terminator
   5422..5442    +  misc_feature   BioBrick suffix: universal suffix for all parts
   5443..5502    +  terminator     his operon terminator: This putative transcriptin terminator from the E. coli his operon has a 2-bp deletion introduced during synthesis. Its efficiency has not been determined.
   5805..6755    -  CDS            Rep101: RepA protein needed for replication with the pSC101 origin; rep101
   6803..7025    -  rep_origin     pSC101 ori: low-copy replication origin that requires the Rep101 protein
   7517..7611    -  terminator     lambda t0 terminator: transcription terminator from phage lambda
   7641..8501    -  CDS            AmpR: β-lactamase; bla; confers resistance to ampicillin, carbenicillin, and related antibiotics
   8502..8606    -  promoter       AmpR promoter: bla
   8693..8736    -  terminator     bacterial terminator: putative bacterial transcription terminator
   8739..8760    +  misc_feature   BioBrick prefix: BioBrick prefix for parts that do not start with "ATG"
>Addgene plasmid #25088 | pJT104 | depositor full sequence | sequence record 11566 | Author sequence
TAAGCACCTGTAGGATCGTACAGGTTTACGCAAGAAAATGGTTTGTTATAGTCGAATAACACCGTGCGTG
TTGACTATTTTACCTCTGGCGGTGATATACTAGAGAAAGAGGAGAAATACTAGAGATGATAGATCCCGTC
GTTTTACAACGTCGTGACTGGGAAAACCCTGGCGTTACCCAACTTAATCGCCTTGCAGCACATCCCCCTT
TCGCCAGCTGGCGTAATAGCGAAGAGGCCCGCACCGATCGCCCTTCCCAACAGTTGCGCAGCCTGAATGG
CGAATGGCGCTTTGCCTGGTTTCCGGCACCAGAAGCGGTGCCGGAAAGCTGGCTGGAGTGCGATCTTCCT
GAGGCCGATACTGTCGTCGTCCCCTCAAACTGGCAGATGCACGGTTACGATGCGCCCATCTACACCAACG
TGACCTATCCCATTACGGTCAATCCGCCGTTTGTTCCCACGGAGAATCCGACGGGTTGTTACTCGCTCAC
ATTTAATGTTGATGAAAGCTGGCTACAGGAAGGCCAGACGCGAATTATTTTTGATGGCGTTAACTCGGCG
TTTCATCTGTGGTGCAACGGGCGCTGGGTCGGTTACGGCCAGGACAGTCGTTTGCCGTCTGAATTTGACC
TGAGCGCATTTTTACGCGCCGGAGAAAACCGCCTCGCGGTGATGGTGCTGCGCTGGAGTGACGGCAGTTA
TCTGGAAGATCAGGATATGTGGCGGATGAGCGGCATTTTCCGTGACGTCTCGTTGCTGCATAAACCGACT
ACACAAATCAGCGATTTCCATGTTGCCACTCGCTTTAATGATGATTTCAGCCGCGCTGTACTGGAGGCTG
AAGTTCAGATGTGCGGCGAGTTGCGTGACTACCTACGGGTAACAGTTTCTTTATGGCAGGGTGAAACGCA
GGTCGCCAGCGGCACCGCGCCTTTCGGCGGTGAAATTATCGATGAGCGTGGTGGTTATGCCGATCGCGTC
ACACTACGTCTGAACGTCGAAAACCCGAAACTGTGGAGCGCCGAAATCCCGAATCTCTATCGTGCGGTGG
TTGAACTGCACACCGCCGACGGCACGCTGATTGAAGCAGAAGCCTGCGATGTCGGTTTCCGCGAGGTGCG
GATTGAAAATGGTCTGCTGCTGCTGAACGGCAAGCCGTTGCTGATTCGAGGCGTTAACCGTCACGAGCAT
CATCCTCTGCATGGTCAGGTCATGGATGAGCAGACGATGGTGCAGGATATCCTGCTGATGAAGCAGAACA
ACTTTAACGCCGTGCGCTGTTCGCATTATCCGAACCATCCGCTGTGGTACACGCTGTGCGACCGCTACGG
CCTGTATGTGGTGGATGAAGCCAATATTGAAACCCACGGCATGGTGCCAATGAATCGTCTGACCGATGAT
CCGCGCTGGCTACCGGCGATGAGCGAACGCGTAACGCGAATGGTGCAGCGCGATCGTAATCACCCGAGTG
TGATCATCTGGTCGCTGGGGAATGAATCAGGCCACGGCGCTAATCACGACGCGCTGTATCGCTGGATCAA
ATCTGTCGATCCTTCCCGCCCGGTGCAGTATGAAGGCGGCGGAGCCGACACCACGGCCACCGATATTATT
TGCCCGATGTACGCGCGCGTGGATGAAGACCAGCCCTTCCCGGCTGTGCCGAAATGGTCCATCAAAAAAT
GGCTTTCGCTACCTGGAGAGACGCGCCCGCTGATCCTTTGCGAATACGCCCACGCGATGGGTAACAGTCT
TGGCGGTTTCGCTAAATACTGGCAGGCGTTTCGTCAGTATCCCCGTTTACAGGGCGGCTTCGTCTGGGAC
TGGGTGGATCAGTCGCTGATTAAATATGATGAAAACGGCAACCCGTGGTCGGCTTACGGCGGTGATTTTG
GCGATACGCCGAACGATCGCCAGTTCTGTATGAACGGTCTGGTCTTTGCCGACCGCACGCCGCATCCAGC
GCTGACGGAAGCAAAACACCAGCAGCAGTTTTTCCAGTTCCGTTTATCCGGGCAAACCATCGAAGTGACC
AGCGAATACCTGTTCCGTCATAGCGATAACGAGCTCCTGCACTGGATGGTGGCGCTGGATGGTAAGCCGC
TGGCAAGCGGTGAAGTGCCTCTGGATGTCGCTCCACAAGGTAAACAGTTGATTGAACTGCCTGAACTACC
GCAGCCGGAGAGCGCCGGGCAACTCTGGCTCACAGTACGCGTAGTGCAACCGAACGCGACCGCATGGTCA
GAAGCCGGGCACATCAGCGCCTGGCAGCAGTGGCGTCTGGCGGAAAACCTCAGTGTGACGCTCCCCGCCG
CGTCCCACGCCATCCCGCATCTGACCACCAGCGAAATGGATTTTTGCATCGAGCTGGGTAATAAGCGTTG
GCAATTTAACCGCCAGTCAGGCTCTCTTTCACAGATGTGGATTGGCGATAAAAACCAACTGCTGACGCCG
CTGCGCGATCAGTTCACCCGTGCACCGCTGGATAACGACATTGGCGTAAGTGAAGCGACCCGCATTGACC
CTAACGCCTGGGTCGAACGCTGGAAGGCGGCGGGCCATTACCAGGCCGAAGCAGCGTTGTTGCAGTGCAC
GGCAGATACACTTGCTGATGCGGTGCTGATTACGACCGCTCACGCGTGGCAGCATCAGGGGAAAACCTTA
TTTATCAGCCGGAAAACCTACCGGATTGATGGTAGTGGTCAAATGGCGATTACCGTTGATGTTGAAGTGG
CGAGCGATACACCGCATCCGGCGCGGATTGGCCTGAACTGCCAGCTGGCGCAGGTAGCAGAGCGGGTAAA
CTGGCTCGGATTAGGGCCGCAAGAAAACTATCCCGACCGCCTTACTGCCGCCTGTTTTGACCGCTGGGAT
CTGCCATTGTCAGACATGTATACCCCGTACGTCTTCCCGAGCGAAAACGGTCTGCGCTGCGGGACGCGCG
AATTGAATTATGGCCCACACCAGTGGCGCGGCGACTTCCAGTTCAACATCAGCCGCTACAGTCAACAGCA
ACTGATGGAAACCAGCCATCGCCATCTGCTGCACGCGGAAGAAGGCACATGGCTGAATATCGACGGTTTC
CATATGGGGATTGGTGGCGACGACTCCTGGAGCCCGTCAGTATCGGCGGAATTCCAGCTGAGCGCCGGTC
GCTACCATTACCAGTTGGTCTGGTGTCAAAAAGCGGCCGCTCGAGTCTAATACTAGAGCCAGGCATCAAA
TAAAACGAAAGGCTCAGTCGAAAGACTGGGCCTTTCGTTTTATCTGTTGTTTGTCGGTGAACGCTCTCTA
CTAGAGTCACACTGGCTCACCTTCGGGTGGGCCTTTCTGCGTTTATATACTAGAGTCCCTTGCATTTACA
TTTTGAAACATCTATAGCGATAAATGAAACATCTTAAAAGTTTTAGTATCATATTCGTGTTGGATTATTC
TGCATTTTTGGGGAGAATGGACTTACTAGAGTCACACAGGACGGCCGGATGAGCACAAAAAAGAAA
[261 nt withheld, positions 3497-3757]
ATGCAGCCGTCACTTAGAAGTGAGTATGAGTACCCTGTTTTTTCTCATGTTCAGGCAGGGATGTTCTCAC
CTGAGCTTAGAACCTTTACCAAAGGTGATGCGGAGAGATGGGTAAGCACAACCAAAAAAGCCAGTGATTC
TGCATTCTGGCTTGAGGTTGAAGGTAATTCCATGACCGCACCAACAGGCTCCAAGCCAAGCTTTCCTGAC
GGAATGTTAATTCTCGTTGACCCTGAGCAGGCTGTTGAGCCAGGTGATTTCTGCATAGCCAGACTTGGGG
GTGATGAGTTTACCTTCAAGAAACTGATCAGGGATAGCGGTCAGGTGTTTTTACAACCACTAAACCCACA
GTACCCAATGATCCCATGCAATGAGAGTTGTTCCGTTGTGGGGAAAGTTATCGCTAGTCAGTGGCCTGAA
GAGACGTTTGGCGCTGCAAACGACGAAAACTACGCTTTAGTAGCTTAATAACGCTGATAGTGCTAGTGTA
GATCGCCTCTGATAGTGCTAGTGTAGATCTCTACTAGAGCCAGGCATCAAATAAAACGAAAGGCTCAGTC
GAAAGACTGGGCCTTTCGTTTTATCTGTTGTTTGTCGGTGAACGCTCTCTACTAGAGTCACACTGGCTCA
CCTTCGGGTGGGCCTTTCTGCGTTTATATACTAGAGTCCCTATCAGTGATAGAGATTGACATCCCTATCA
GTGATAGAGATACTGAGCACTACTAGAGAAAGAGGAGAAATACTAGATGAAAAACATAAATGCCGACGAC
ACATACAGAATAATTAATAAAATTAAAGCTTGTAGAAGCAATAATGATATTAATCAATGCTTATCTGATA
TGACTAAAATGGTACATTGTGAATATTATTTACTCGCGATCATTTATCCTCATTCTATGGTTAAATCTGA
TATTTCAATCCTAGATAATTACCCTAAAAAATGGAGGCAATATTATGATGACGCTAATTTAATAAAATAT
GATCCTATAGTAGATTATTCTAACTCCAATCATTCACCAATTAATTGGAATATATTTGAAAACAATGCTG
TAAATAAAAAATCTCCAAATGTAATTAAAGAAGCGAAAACATCAGGTCTTATCACTGGGTTTAGTTTCCC
TATTCATACGGCTAACAATGGCTTCGGAATGCTTAGTTTTGCACATTCAGAAAAAGACAACTATATAGAT
AGTTTATTTTTACATGCGTGTATGAACATACCATTAATTGTTCCTTCTCTAGTTGATAATTATCGAAAAA
TAAATATAGCAAATAATAAATCAAACAACGATTTAACCAAAAGAGAAAAAGAATGTTTAGCGTGGGCATG
CGAAGGAAAAAGCTCTTGGGATATTTCAAAAATATTAGGTTGCAGTGAGCGTACTGTCACTTTCCATTTA
ACCAATGCGCAAATGAAACTCAATACAACAAACCGCTGCCAAAGTATTTCTAAAGCAATTTTAACAGGAG
CAATTGATTGCCCATACTTTAAAAATTAATAACACTGATAGTGCTAGTGTAGATCACTACTAGAGCCAGG
CATCAAATAAAACGAAAGGCTCAGTCGAAAGACTGGGCCTTTCGTTTTATCTGTTGTTTGTCGGTGAACG
CTCTCTACTAGAGTCACACTGGCTCACCTTCGGGTGGGCCTTTCTGCGTTTATATACTAGTAGCGGCCGC
TGCAGTCCGGCAAAAAAACGGGCAAGGTGTCACCACCCTGCCCTTTTTCTTTAAAACCGAAAAGATTACT
TCGCGTTATGCAGGCTTCCTCGCTCACTGACTCGCTGCGCTCGGTCGTTCGGCTGCGGCGAGCGGTATCA
GCTCACTCAAAGGCGGTAATCTCGAGGTTACATTGTCGATCTGTTCATGGTGAACAGCTTTAAATGCACC
AAAAACTCGTAAAAGCTCTGATGTATCTATCTTTTTTACACCGTTTTCATCTGTGCATATGGACAGTTTT
CCCTTTGATATCTAACGGTGAACAGTTGTTCTACTTTTGTTTGTTAGTCTTGATGCTTCACTGATAGATA
CAAGAGCCATAAGAACCTCAGATCCTTCCGTATTTAGCCAGTATGTTCTCTAGTGTGGTTCGTTGTTTTT
GCGTGAGCCATGAGAACGAACCATTGAGATCATGCTTACTTTGCATGTCACTCAAAAATTTTGCCTCAAA
ACTGGTGAGCTGAATTTTTGCAGTTAAAGCATCGTGTAGTGTTTTTCTTAGTCCGTTACGTAGGTAGGAA
TCTGATGTAATGGTTGTTGGTATTTTGTCACCATTCATTTTTATCTGGTTGTTCTCAAGTTCGGTTACGA
GATCCATTTGTCTATCTAGTTCAACTTGGAAAATCAACGTATCAGTCGGGCGGCCTCGCTTATCAACCAC
CAATTTCATATTGCTGTAAGTGTTTAAATCTTTACTTATTGGTTTCAAAACCCATTGGTTAAGCCTTTTA
AACTCATGGTAGTTATTTTCAAGCATTAACATGAACTTAAATTCATCAAGGCTAATCTCTATATTTGCCT
TGTGAGTTTTCTTTTGTGTTAGTTCTTTTAATAACCACTCATAAATCCTCATAGAGTATTTGTTTTCAAA
AGACTTAACATGTTCCAGATTATATTTTATGAATTTTTTTAACTGGAAAAGATAAGGCAATATCTCTTCA
CTAAAAACTAATTCTAATTTTTCGCTTGAGAACTTGGCATAGTTTGTCCACTGGAAAATCTCAAAGCCTT
TAACCAAAGGATTCCTGATTTCCACAGTTCTCGTCATCAGCTCTCTGGTTGCTTTAGCTAATACACCATA
AGCATTTTCCCTACTGATGTTCATCATCTGAGCGTATTGGTTATAAGTGAACGATACCGTCCGTTCTTTC
CTTGTAGGGTTTTCAATCGTGGGGTTGAGTAGTGCCACACAGCATAAAATTAGCTTGGTTTCATGCTCCG
TTAAGTCATAGCGACTAATCGCTAGTTCATTTGCTTTGAAAACAACTAATTCAGACATACATCTCAATTG
GTCTAGGTGATTTTAATCACTATACCAATTGAGATGGGCTAGTCAATGATAATTACATGTCCTTTTCCTT
TGAGTTGTGGGTATCTGTAAATTCTGCTAGACCTTTGCTGGAAAACTTGTAAATTCTGCTAGACCCTCTG
TAAATTCCGCTAGACCTTTGTGTGTTTTTTTTGTTTATATTCAAGTGGTTATAATTTATAGAATAAAGAA
AGAATAAAAAAAGATAAAAAGAATAGATCCCAGCCCTGTGTATAACTCACTACTTTAGTCAGTTCCGCAG
TATTACAAAAGGATGTCGCAAACGCTGTTTGCTCCTCTACAAAACAGACCTTAAAACCCTAAAGGCTTAA
GTAGCACCCTCGCAAGCTCGGGCAAATCGCTGAATATTCCTTTTGTCTCCGACCATCAGGCACCTGAGTC
GCTGTCTTTTTCGTGACATTCAGTTCGCTGCGCTCACGGCTCTGGCAGTGAATGGGGGTAAATGGCACTA
CAGGCGCCTTTTATGGATTCATGCAAGGAAACTACCCATAATACAAGAAAAGCCCGTCACGGGCTTCTCA
GGGCGTTTTATGGCGGGTCTGCTATGTGGTGCTATCTGACTTTTTGCTGTTCAGCAGTTCCTGCCCTCTG
ATTTTCCAGTCTGACCACTTCGGATTATCCCGTGACAGGTCATTCAGACTGGCTAATGCACCCAGTAAGG
CAGCGGTATCATCAACAGGCTTACCCGTCTTACTGTCCCTAGTGCTTGGATTCTCACCAATAAAAAACGC
CCGGCGGCAACCGAGCGTTCTGAACAAATCCAGATGGAGTTCTGAGGTCATTACTGGATCTATCAACAGG
AGTCCAAGCGAGCTCGTAAACTTGGTCTGACAGTTACCAATGCTTAATCAGTGAGGCACCTATCTCAGCG
ATCTGTCTATTTCGTTCATCCATAGTTGCCTGACTCCCCGTCGTGTAGATAACTACGATACGGGAGGGCT
TACCATCTGGCCCCAGTGCTGCAATGATACCGCGAGACCCACGCTCACCGGCTCCAGATTTATCAGCAAT
AAACCAGCCAGCCGGAAGGGCCGAGCGCAGAAGTGGTCCTGCAACTTTATCCGCCTCCATCCAGTCTATT
AATTGTTGCCGGGAAGCTAGAGTAAGTAGTTCGCCAGTTAATAGTTTGCGCAACGTTGTTGCCATTGCTA
CAGGCATCGTGGTGTCACGCTCGTCGTTTGGTATGGCTTCATTCAGCTCCGGTTCCCAACGATCAAGGCG
AGTTACATGATCCCCCATGTTGTGCAAAAAAGCGGTTAGCTCCTTCGGTCCTCCGATCGTTGTCAGAAGT
AAGTTGGCCGCAGTGTTATCACTCATGGTTATGGCAGCACTGCATAATTCTCTTACTGTCATGCCATCCG
TAAGATGCTTTTCTGTGACTGGTGAGTACTCAACCAAGTCATTCTGAGAATAGTGTATGCGGCGACCGAG
TTGCTCTTGCCCGGCGTCAATACGGGATAATACCGCGCCACATAGCAGAACTTTAAAAGTGCTCATCATT
GGAAAACGTTCTTCGGGGCGAAAACTCTCAAGGATCTTACCGCTGTTGAGATCCAGTTCGATGTAACCCA
CTCGTGCACCCAACTGATCTTCAGCATCTTTTACTTTCACCAGCGTTTCTGGGTGAGCAAAAACAGGAAG
GCAAAATGCCGCAAAAAAGGGAATAAGGGCGACACGGAAATGTTGAATACTCATACTCTTCCTTTTTCAA
TATTATTGAAGCATTTATCAGGGTTATTGTCTCATGAGCGGATACATATTTGAATGTATTTAGAAAAATA
AACAAATAGGGGTTCCGCGCACATTTCCCATGGTGCCACCTGACGTCTAAGAAACCATTATTATCATGAC
ATTAACCTATAAAAATAGGCGTATCACGAGGCAGAATTTCAGATAAAAAAAATCCTTAGCTTTCGCTAAG
GATGATTTCTGGAATTCGCGGCCGCTTCTAGAG
