>Addgene plasmid #25088 | pJT104 | addgene partial sequence | sequence record 31003 | 25088 with Amp-R
CTCTCAAGGATCTTACCGCTGTTGAGATCCAGTTCGATGTAACCCACTCGTGCACCCAACTGATCTTCAG
CATCTTTTACTTTCACCAGCGTTTCTGGGTGAGCAAAAACAGGAAGGCAAAATGCCGCAAAAAAGGGAAT
AAGGGCGACACGGAAATGTTGAATACTCATACTCTTCCTTTTTCAATATTATTGAAGCATTTATCAGGGT
TATTGTCTCATGAGCGGATACATATTTGAATGTATTTAGAAAAATAAACAAATAGGGGTTCCGCGCACAT
TTCCCATGGTGCCACCTGACGTCTAAGAAACCATTATTATCATGACATTAACCTATAAAAATAGGCGTAT
CACGAGGCAGAATTTCAGATAAAAAAAATCCTTAGCTTTCGCTAAGGATGATTTCTGGAATTCGCGGCCG
CTTCTAGAGTAAGCACCTGTAGGATCGTACAGGTTTACGCAAGAAAATGGTTTGTTATAGTCGAATAACA
CCGTGCGTGTTGACTATTTTACCTCTGGCGGTGATATACTGGAGAAAGAGGAGAAATACTAGAGATGATA
GATCCCGTCGTTTTACAACGTCGTGACTGGGAAAACCCTGGCGTTACCCAACTTAATCGCCTTGCAGCAC
ATCCCCCTTTCGCCAGCTGGCGTAATAGCGAAGAGGCCCGCACCGATCGCCCTTCCCAACAGTTGCGCAG
CCTGAATGGCGAATGGCGCTTTGCCTGGTTTCCGGCACCAGAAGCGGTGCCGGAAAGCTGGCTGGAGTGC
GATCTTCCTGA
